Addgene plasmid #66362: GPR52-Tango
Purpose: Expression of G protein-coupled receptors for PRESTO-Tango: parallel receptorome expression and screening via transcriptional output, with transcriptional activation following arrestin translocation
Depositing lab: Bryan Roth. Publication: PRESTO-Tango as an open-source resource for interrogation of the druggable human GPCRome. Kroeze WK, Sassano MF, Huang XP, Lansu K, McCorvy JD, Giguere PM, Sciaky N, Roth BL. Nat Struct Mol Biol. 2015 May;22(5):362-9. doi: 10.1038/nsmb.3014. Epub 2015 Apr 20. PubMed 25895059.
Backbone
  Vector backbone: empty Tango
  Backbone size w/o insert (bp): 6632
  Vector type: Mammalian Expression
  Selectable markers: Neomycin (select with G418)
Growth in bacteria
  Bacterial resistance: Ampicillin, 100 μg/mL
  Growth temperature: 37°C
  Growth strain: DH5alpha
  Copy number: High Copy
Gene/Insert
  Gene/Insert name: GPR52
  Species: H. sapiens (human)
  Insert size (bp): 1083
  Entrez Gene: GPR52
  Promoter: CMV
  Tag / fusion protein: FLAG (N terminal on backbone)
  Cloning method: Restriction Enzyme; 5′ cloning site NotI (not destroyed); 3′ cloning site XhoI (unknown if destroyed)
  Sequencing primers: 5′ CMV-F; 3′ Tet-R
Terms and licenses: Academic/Nonprofit Terms; Industry Terms: Not Available to Industry
Depositor comments: Please note: Most of the PRESTO-Tango vectors do not contain the XhoI cut site downstream of the tTA sequence and instead carry an XbaI site. If you need to perform an XhoI digest we recommend sequencing with a forward primer at the C-terminus of tTA to determine which of the two sites is present. Suggested primer: 5-gagctccacttagacggcgagg-3. Original backbone was pcDNA3.1(+). These plasmids were generated as part of the Illuminating the Druggable Genome (IDG) program sponsored by the NIH Common Fund. The goal of this program is to identify, gather, and distribute information and resources for proteins that currently are not well-studied yet belong to commonly drug-targeted protein families: protein kinases, non-olfactory G-protein coupled receptors (GPCRs), and ion channels. The IDG program is designed to develop fundamental research tools for understudied proteins, elucidate their function, and disseminate the IDG-related resources and data to the greater scientific community.
How to cite: GPR52-Tango was a gift from Bryan Roth (Addgene plasmid # 66362 ; http://n2t.net/addgene:66362 ; RRID:Addgene_66362)
