[The description below was written by a language model from this plasmid's Addgene catalogue record.]
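Description:
GPR52-Tango is a mammalian expression plasmid from the PRESTO-Tango collection, built on an "empty Tango" backbone (about 6.6 kb without insert) that was itself derived from pcDNA3.1(+). It is maintained as a high-copy plasmid in E. coli under ampicillin selection, and it carries a neomycin resistance marker so that transfected mammalian cells can be selected with G418.

The payload is the human GPR52 coding sequence (about 1.1 kb), an understudied G protein-coupled receptor, expressed from the CMV promoter with an N-terminal FLAG tag supplied by the backbone. The insert was cloned by restriction enzymes, with NotI at the 5′ end. The depositor notes that the site downstream of the tTA sequence is nominally XhoI but in most vectors of this series is actually XbaI. That comment and the Tet-R sequencing primer indicate that the receptor is followed by a tTA transcriptional activator. The record does not itemise the linker elements between receptor and tTA, and no feature table is provided to confirm them.

The stated purpose describes a transcriptional readout that follows arrestin translocation. In general, Tango assays work by having arrestin recruited to the activated receptor release the tethered tTA, which then drives a reporter gene in a suitable cell line. The construct is intended for parallel, receptorome-wide screening of GPCR ligands. It was generated under a programme that develops research tools for poorly characterised members of commonly drug-targeted protein families.
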