>Addgene plasmid #66362 | GPR52-Tango | depositor partial sequence | sequence record 113337 | empty Tango
GACGGATCGGGAGATCTCCCGATCCCCTATGGTGCACTCTCAGTACAATCTGCTCTGATGCCGCATAGTT
AAGCCAGTATCTGCTCCCTGCTTGTGTGTTGGAGGTCGCTGAGTAGTGCGCGAGCAAAATTTAAGCTACA
ACAAGGCAAGGCTTGACCGACAATTGCATGAAGAATCTGCTTAGGGTTAGGCGTTTTGCGCTGCTTCGCG
ATGTACGGGCCAGATATACGCGTTGACATTGATTATTGACTAGTTATTAATAGTAATCAATTACGGGGTC
ATTAGTTCATAGCCCATATATGGAGTTCCGCGTTACATAACTTACGGTAAATGGCCCGCCTGGCTGACCG
CCCAACGACCCCCGCCCATTGACGTCAATAATGACGTATGTTCCCATAGTAACGCCAATAGGGACTTTCC
ATTGACGTCAATGGGTGGAGTATTTACGGTAAACTGCCCACTTGGCAGTACATCAAGTGTATCATATGCC
AAGTACGCCCCCTATTGACGTCAATGACGGTAAATGGCCCGCCTGGCATTATGCCCAGTACATGACCTTA
TGGGACTTTCCTACTTGGCAGTACATCTACGTATTAGTCATCGCTATTACCATGGTGATGCGGTTTTGGC
AGTACATCAATGGGCGTGGATAGCGGTTTGACTCACGGGGATTTCCAAGTCTCCACCCCATTGACGTCAA
TGGGAGTTTGTTTTGGCACCAAAATCAACGGGACTTTCCAAAATGTCGTAACAACTCCGCCCCATTGACG
CAAATGGGCGGTAGGCGTGTACGGTGGGAGGTCTATATAAGCAGAGCTCTCTGGCTAACTAGAGAACCCA
CTGCTTACTGGCTTATCGAAATTAATACGACTCACTATAGGGAGACCCAAGCTGGCTAGCGTTTAAACTT
AAGCTTGGTACCGAGCTCGGATCCACTAGTCCAGTGTGGTGGAATTCTGCAGATATCCAGCACAGTGGCG
GCCGCGCCACCATGAAGACGATCATCGCCCTGAGCTACATCTTCTGCCTGGTATTCGCCGACTACAAGGA
CGATGATGACGCCAGCATCGATACCGGTGGACGCACCCCACCCAGCCTGGGTCCCCAAGATGAGTCCTGC
ACCACCGCCAGCTCCTCCCTGGCCAAGGACACTTCATCGACCGGTGAGAACCTGTACTTCCAGCTAAGAT
TAGATAAAAGTAAAGTGATTAACAGCGCATTAGAGCTGCTTAATGAGGTCGGAATCGAAGGTTTAACAAC
CCGTAAACTCGCCCAGAAGCTAGGTGTAGAGCAGCCTACATTGTATTGGCATGTAAAAAATAAGCGGGCT
TTGCTCGACGCCTTAGCCATTGAGATGTTAGATAGGCACCATACTCACTTTTGCCCTTTAGAAGGGGAAA
GCTGGCAAGATTTTTTACGTAATAACGCTAAAAGTTTTAGATGTGCTTTACTAAGTCATCGCGATGGAGC
AAAAGTACATTTAGGTACACGGCCTACAGAAAAACAGTATGAAACTCTCGAAAATCAATTAGCCTTTTTA
TGCCAACAAGGTTTTTCACTAGAGAATGCATTATATGCACTCAGCGCTGTGGGGCATTTTACTTTAGGTT
GCGTATTGGAAGATCAAGAGCATCAAGTCGCTAAAGAAGAAAGGGAAACACCTACTACTGATAGTATGCC
GCCATTATTACGACAAGCTATCGAATTATTTGATCACCAAGGTGCAGAGCCAGCCTTCTTATTCGGCCTT
GAATTGATCATATGCGGATTAGAAAAACAACTTAAATGTGAAAGTGGGTCCGCGTACAGCCGCGCGCGTA
CGAAAAACAATTACGGGTCTACCATCGAGGGCCTGCTCGATCTCCCGGACGACGACGCCCCCGAAGAGGC
GGGGCTGGCGGCTCCGCGCCTGTCCTTTCTCCCCGCGGGACACACGCGCAGACTGTCGACGGCCCCCCCG
ACCGATGTCAGCCTGGGGGACGAGCTCCACTTAGACGGCGAGGACGTGGCGATGGCGCATGCCGACGCGC
TAGACGATTTCGATCTGGACATGTTGGGGGACGGGGATTCCCCGGGTCCGGGATTTACCCCCCACGACTC
CGCCCCCTACGGCGCTCTGGATATGGCCGACTTCGAGTTTGAGCAGATGTTTACCGATGCCCTTGGAATT
GACGAGTACGGTGGGTAGCTCGAGTCTAGAGGGCCCGTTTAAACCCGCTGATCAGCCTCGACTGTGCCTT
CTAGTTGCCAGCCATCTGTTGTTTGCCCCTCCCCCGTGCCTTCCTTGACCCTGGAAGGTGCCACTCCCAC
TGTCCTTTCCTAATAAAATGAGGAAATTGCATCGCATTGTCTGAGTAGGTGTCATTCTATTCTGGGGGGT
GGGGTGGGGCAGGACAGCAAGGGGGAGGATTGGGAAGACAATAGCAGGCATGCTGGGGATGCGGTGGGCT
CTATGGCTTCTGAGGCGGAAAGAACCAGCTGGGGCTCTAGGGGGTATCCCC
[124 nt withheld, positions 2502-2625]
C
[91 nt withheld, positions 2627-2717]
A
[49 nt withheld, positions 2719-2767]
CCTTTGACGTTGGAGTCCACGTTCTTT
[37 nt withheld, positions 2795-2831]
ACCCTATCTCGGTCTATTCTTTTGATTTATAAGGGATTTTGCCGATTTCGGCCTATTGGTTAAAAAATGA
GCTGATTTAACAAAAATTTAACGCGAATTAATTCTGTGGAATGTGTGTCAGTTAGGGTGTGGAAAGTCCC
CAGGCTCCCCAGCAGGCAGAAGTATGCAAAGCATGCATCTCAATTAGTCAGCAACCAGGTGTGGAAAGTC
CCCAGGCTCCCCAGCAGGCAGAAGTATGCAAAGCATGCATCTCAATTAGTCAGCAACCATAGTCCCGCCC
CTAACTCCGCCCATCCCGCCCCTAACTCCGCCCAGTTCCGCCCATTCTCCGCCCCATGGCTGACTAATTT
TTTTTATTTATGCAGAGGCCGAGGCCGCCTCTGCCTCTGAGCTATTCCAGAAGTAGTGAGGAGGCTTTTT
TGGAGGCCTAGGCTTTTGCAAAAAGCTCCCGGGAGCTTGTATATCCATTTTCGGATCTGATCAAGAGACA
GGATGAGGATCGTTTCGCATGATTGAACAAGATGGATTGCACGCAGGTTCTCCGGCCGCTTGGGTGGAGA
GGCTATTCGGCTATGACTGGGCACAACAGACAATCGGCTGCTCTGATGCCGCCGTGTTCCGGCTGTCAGC
GCAGGGGCGCCCGGTTCTTTTTGTCAAGACCGACCTGTCCGGTGCCCTGAATGAACTGCAGGACGAGGCA
GCGCGGCTATCGTGGCTGGCCACGACGGGCGTTCCTTGCGCAGCTGTGCTCGACGTTGTCACTGAAGCGG
GAAGGGACTGGCTGCTATTGGGCGAAGTGCCGGGGCAGGATCTCCTGTCATCTCACCTTGCTCCTGCCGA
GAAAGTATCCATCATGGCTGATGCAATGCGGCGGCTGCATACGCTTGATCCGGCTACCTGCCCATTCGAC
CACCAAGCGAAACATCGCATCGAGCGAGCACGTACTCGGATGGAAGCCGGTCTTGTCGATCAGGATGATC
TGGACGAAGAGCATCAGGGGCTCGCGCCAGCCGAACTGTTCGCCAGGCTCAAGGCGCGCATGCCCGACGG
CGAGGATCTCGTCGTGACCCATGGCGATGCCTGCTTGCCGAATATCATGGTGGAAAATGGCCGCTTTTCT
GGATTCATCGACTGTGGCCGGCTGGGTGTGGCGGACCGCTATCAGGACATAGCGTTGGCTACCCGTGATA
TTGCTGAAGAGCTTGGCGGCGAATGGGCTGACCGCTTCCTCGTGCTTTACGGTATCGCCGCTCCCGATTC
GCAGCGCATCGCCTTCTATCGCCTTCTTGACGAGTTCTTCTGAGCGGGACTCTGGGGTTCGAAATGACCG
ACCAAGCGACGCCCAACCTGCCATCACGAGATTTCGATTCCACCGCCGCCTTCTATGAAAGGTTGGGCTT
CGGAATCGTTTTCCGGGACGCCGGCTGGATGATCCTCCAGCGCGGGGATCTCATGCTGGAGTTCTTCGCC
CACCCCAACTTGTTTATTGCAGCTTATAATGGTTACAAATAAAGCAATAGCATCACAAATTTCACAAATA
AAGCATTTTTTTCACTGCATTCTAGTTGTGGTTTGTCCAAACTCATCAATGTATCTTATCATGTCTGTAT
ACCGTCGACCTCTAGCTAGAGCTTGGCGTAATCATGGTCATAGCTGTTTCCTGTGTGAAATTGTTATCCG
CTCACAATTCCACACAACATACGAGCCGGAAGCATAAAGTGTAAAGCCTGGGGTGCCTAATGAGTGAGCT
AACTCACATTAATTGCGTTGCGCTCACTGCCCGCTTTCCAGTCGGGAAACCTGTCGTGCCAGCTGCATTA
ATGAATCGGCCAACGCGCGGGGAGAGGCGGTTTGCGTATTGGGCGCTCTTCCGCTTCCTCGCTCACTGAC
TCGCTGCGCTCGGTCGTTCGGCTGCGGCGAGCGGTATCAGCTCACTCAAAGGCGGTAATACGGTTATCCA
CAGAATCAGGGGATAACGCAGGAAAGAACATGTGAGCAAAAGGCCAGCAAAAGGCCAGGAACCGTAAAAA
GGCCGCGTTGCTGGCGTTTTTCCATAGGCTCCGCCCCCCTGACGAGCATCACAAAAATCGACGCTCAAGT
CAGAGGTGGCGAAACCCGACAGGACTATAAAGATACCAGGCGTTTCCCCCTGGAAGCTCCCTCGTGCGCT
CTCCTGTTCCGACCCTGCCGCTTACCGGATACCTGTCCGCCTTTCTCCCTTCGGGAAGCGTGGCGCTTTC
TCATAGCTCACGCTGTAGGTATCTCAGTTCGGTGTAGGTCGTTCGCTCCAAGCTGGGCTGTGTGCACGAA
CCCCCCGTTCAGCCCGACCGCTGCGCCTTATCCGGTAACTATCGTCTTGAGTCCAACCCGGTAAGACACG
ACTTATCGCCACTGGCAGCAGCCACTGGTAACAGGATTAGCAGAGCGAGGTATGTAGGCGGTGCTACAGA
GTTCTTGAAGTGGTGGCCTAACTACGGCTACACTAGAAGAACAGTATTTGGTATCTGCGCTCTGCTGAAG
CCAGTTACCTTCGGAAAAAGAGTTGGTAGCTCTTGATCCGGCAAACAAACCACCGCTGGTAGCGGTTTTT
TTGTTTGCAAGCAGCAGATTACGCGCAGAAAAAAAGGATCTCAAGAAGATCCTTTGATCTTTTCTACGGG
GTCTGACGCTCAGTGGAACGAAAACTCACGTTAAGGGATTTTGGTCATGAGATTATCAAAAAGGATCTTC
ACCTAGATCCTTTTAAATTAAAAATGAAGTTTTAAATCAATCTAAAGTATATATGAGTAAACTTGGTCTG
ACAGTTACCAATGCTTAATCAGTGAGGCACCTATCTCAGCGATCTGTCTATTTCGTTCATCCATAGTTGC
CTGACTCCCCGTCGTGTAGATAACTACGATACGGGAGGGCTTACCATCTGGCCCCAGTGCTGCAATGATA
CCGCGAGACCCACGCTCACCGGCTCCAGATTTATCAGCAATAAACCAGCCAGCCGGAAGGGCCGAGCGCA
GAAGTGGTCCTGCAACTTTATCCGCCTCCATCCAGTCTATTAATTGTTGCCGGGAAGCTAGAGTAAGTAG
TTCGCCAGTTAATAGTTTGCGCAACGTTGTTGCCATTGCTACAGGCATCGTGGTGTCACGCTCGTCGTTT
GGTATGGCTTCATTCAGCTCCGGTTCCCAACGATCAAGGCGAGTTACATGATCCCCCATGTTGTGCAAAA
AAGCGGTTAGCTCCTTCGGTCCTCCGATCGTTGTCAGAAGTAAGTTGGCCGCAGTGTTATCACTCATGGT
TATGGCAGCACTGCATAATTCTCTTACTGTCATGCCATCCGTAAGATGCTTTTCTGTGACTGGTGAGTAC
TCAACCAAGTCATTCTGAGAATAGTGTATGCGGCGACCGAGTTGCTCTTGCCCGGCGTCAATACGGGATA
ATACCGCGCCACATAGCAGAACTTTAAAAGTGCTCATCATTGGAAAACGTTCTTCGGGGCGAAAACTCTC
AAGGATCTTACCGCTGTTGAGATCCAGTTCGATGTAACCCACTCGTGCACCCAACTGATCTTCAGCATCT
TTTACTTTCACCAGCGTTTCTGGGTGAGCAAAAACAGGAAGGCAAAATGCCGCAAAAAAGGGAATAAGGG
CGACACGGAAATGTTGAATACTCATACTCTTCCTTTTTCAATATTATTGAAGCATTTATCAGGGTTATTG
TCTCATGAGCGGATACATATTTGAATGTATTTAGAAAAATAAACAAATAGGGGTTCCGCGCACATTTCCC
CGAAAAGTGCCACCTGACGTC
