>Addgene plasmid #66362 | GPR52-Tango | depositor partial sequence | sequence record 113338 | GPR52
ATGAACGAATCTAGATGGACCGAGTGGAGAATCCTGAACATGTCAAGTGGCATAGTGAACGTATCTGAGA
GACACTCATGTCCCCTCGGTTTTGGACATTACTCCGTGGTGGACGTATGTATTTTTGAGACCGTGGTGAT
AGTACTCCTGACATTCCTCATAATAGCTGGCAATTTGACTGTGATCTTTGTGTTTCACTGTGCTCCTCTG
CTTCACCACTATACCACGTCATACTTTATTCAGACAATGGCATATGCAGACCTGTTCGTCGGCGTGAGCT
GCCTTGTGCCAACATTGTCCCTGCTCCATTACTCAACTGGTGTGCACGAGTCTCTGACATGTCAGGTGTT
CGGGTATATTATAAGTGTCCTTAAGTCAGTAAGCATGGCCTGCTTGGCCTGTATTTCTGTTGACAGATAC
CTGGCAATCACCAAGCCTCTGTCATACAATCAGCTGGTGACACCTTGCCGACTCAGGATTTGTATCATTC
TTATTTGGATCTATTCCTGCCTCATCTTCTTGCCCAGCTTCTTCGGATGGGGGAAACCGGGATACCACGG
GGATATTTTCGAGTGGTGCGCCACCAGCTGGCTGACCTCAGCATACTTCACTGGATTTATCGTTTGTCTC
TTGTACGCCCCCGCCGCCTTTGTCGTGTGTTTTACATATTTTCACATCTTTAAAATTTGTCGGCAGCACA
CAAAAGAAATTAACGACAGACGGGCCAGGTTTCCGAGTCATGAGGTAGATTCCAGTAGGGAAACTGGCCA
TAGCCCCGATAGACGGTATGCGATGGTCCTCTTCCGGATCACCAGTGTGTTCTACATGCTGTGGCTGCCT
TATATTATCTACTTTTTGTTGGAGAGCTCACGGGTTCTGGATAATCCAACGCTTTCCTTTCTTACAACCT
GGCTCGCCATATCCAATTCCTTTTGTAACTGTGTCATATATAGCCTCTCCAACTCTGTCTTCAGGCTCGG
GCTGCGGCGACTCAGCGAGACGATGTGCACAAGTTGCATGTGCGTGAAAGATCAGGAGGCTCAGGAACCG
AAACCTCGCAAGAGGGCTAACAGCTGTTCCATC
