>Addgene plasmid #66362 | GPR52-Tango | addgene partial sequence | sequence record 119506 | CMV-F 5'-CGCAAATGGGCGGTAGGCGTG-3'
GCTCTCTGGCTAACTAGAGAACCCACTGCTTACTGGCTTATCGAAATTAATACGACTCACTATAGGGAGA
CCCAAGCTGGCTAGCGTTTAAACTTAAGCTTGGTACCGAGCTCGGATCCACTAGTCCAGTGTGGTGGAAT
TCTGCAGATATCCAGCACAGTGGCGGCCGCGCCACCATGAAGACGATCATCGCCCTGAGCTACATCTTCT
GCCTGGTATTCGCCGACTACAAGGACGATGATGACGCCAGCATCGATATGAACGAATCTAGATGGACCGA
GTGGAGAATCCTGAACATGTCAAGTGGCATAGTGAACGTATCTGAGAGACACTCATGTCCCCTCGGTTTT
GGACATTACTCCGTGGTGGACGTATGTATTTTTGAGACCGTGGTGATAGTACTCCTGACATTCCTCATAA
TAGCTGGCAATTTGACTGTGATCTTTGTGTTTCACTGTGCTCCTCTGCTTCACCACTATACCACGTCATA
CTTTATTCAGACAATGGCATATGCAGACCTGTTCGTCGGCGTGAGCTGCCTTGTGCCAACATTGTCCCTG
CTCCATTACTCAACTGGTGTGCACGAGTCTCTGACATGTCAGGTGTTCGGGTATATTATAAGTGTCCTTA
AGTCAGTAAGCATGGCCTGCTTGGCCTGTATTTCTGTTGACAGATACCTGGCAATCACCAAGCCTCTGTC
ATACAATCAGCTGGTGACACCTTGCCGACTCAGGATTTGTATCATTCTTATTTGGATCTATTCCTGCCTC
ATCTTCTTGCCCAGCTTCTTCGGATGGGGGAAACCGGGATACCACGGGGATATTTTCGAGTGGTGCGCCA
CCAGCTGGCTGACCTCAGCATACTTCACTGGATTTATCGTTTGTCTCTTGTACGCCCCCGCCGCCTTTGT
CGTGTGTTTTACATATTTTCACATCTTTAAAATTTGTCGGCAGCACACAAAAGAAATTAACGACAGACGG
G
