>Addgene plasmid #66362 | GPR52-Tango | addgene partial sequence | sequence record 119508 | Tet-R 5'-GGCGAGTTTACGGGTTGTTA-3'
GCTCTAATGCGCTGTTAATCACTTTACTTTTATCTAATCTTAGCTGGAAGTACAGGTTCTCACCGGTCGA
TGAAGTGTCCTTGGCCAGGGAGGAGCTGGCGGTGGTGCAGGACTCATCTTGGGGACCCAGGCTGGGTGGG
GTGCGTCCACCGGTATCGATGATGGAACAGCTGTTAGCCCTCTTGCGAGGTTTCGGTTCCTGAGCCTCCT
GATCTTTCACGCACATGCAACTTGTGCACATCGTCTCGCTGAGTCGCCGCAGCCCGAGCCTGAAGACAGA
GTTGGAGAGGCTATATATGACACAGTTACAAAAGGAATTGGATATGGCGAGCCAGGTTGTAAGAAAGGAA
AGCGTTGGATTATCCAGAACCCGTGAGCTCTCCAACAAAAAGTAGATAATATAAGGCAGCCACAGCATGT
AGAACACACTGGTGATCCGGAAGAGGACCATCGCATACCGTCTATCGGGGCTATGGCCAGTTTCCCTACT
GGAATCTACCTCATGACTCGGAAACCTGGCCCGTCTGTCGTTAATTTCTTTTGTGTGCTGCCGACAAATT
TTAAAGATGTGAAAATATGTAAAACACACGACAAAGGCGGCGGGGGCGTACAAGAGACAAACGATAAATC
CAGTGAAGTATGCTGAGGTCAGCCAGCTGGTGGCGCACCACTCGAAAATATCCCCGTGGTATCCCGGTTT
CCCCCATCCGAAGAAGCTGGGCAAGAAGATGAGGCAGGAATAGATCCAAATAAGAATGATACAAATCCTG
AGTCGGCAAGGTGTCACCAGCTGATTGTATGACAGAGGCTTGGTGATTGCCAGGTATCTGTCAACAGAAA
TACAGGCCAAGCAGGCCATGCTTACTGACTTAAGGACACTTATAATATACCCGAACACCTGACATGTCAG
AGACTCGTGCACACCAGTTGAGTAATGGAGCAGGGACAATGTTGGCACAAGGCAGCTCACGCCGACGAAC
AGGTCTGCATATGCCATTGTCTGAATAAAGTATGA
